Addgene plasmid #112988: mei-S332-GFP 5.6kb genomic DNA in Casper4 T331A
Purpose: P element vector for transposon insertion of mei-S332-GFP 5.6kb genomic DNA (T331A) into Drosophila genome
Depositing lab: Terry Orr-Weaver. Depositing organization: Whitehead Institute for Biomedical Research. Publication: Regulation of centromere localization of the Drosophila Shugoshin MEI-S332 and sister-chromatid cohesion in meiosis. Nogueira C, Kashevsky H, Pinto B, Clarke A, Orr-Weaver TL. G3 (Bethesda). 2014 Jul 31;4(10):1849-58. doi: 10.1534/g3.114.012823. PubMed 25081981.
Backbone
  Vector backbone: pCaSpeR4
  Vector type: P insertion vector
Growth in bacteria
  Bacterial resistance: Ampicillin, 100 μg/mL
  Growth temperature: 37°C
  Growth strain: DH5alpha
  Copy number: High Copy
Gene/Insert
  Gene/Insert name: mei-S332
  Species: D. melanogaster (fly)
  Mutation: T331A
  Entrez Gene: mei-S332 (a.k.a. Dmel_CG5303, BEST:LD13774, CG5303, Dmel\CG5303, MEI-S322, MEI-S332, Mei-S332, Mei-S332/Shugoshin, MeiS332, mei-S322, mei-s332, meiS322, meiS332)
  Tag / fusion protein: GFP (N terminal on insert)
  Cloning method: Restriction Enzyme; 5′ cloning site KpnI (unknown if destroyed); 3′ cloning site KpnI (unknown if destroyed)
Terms and licenses: Academic/Nonprofit Terms; Industry Terms: Not Available to Industry
How to cite: mei-S332-GFP 5.6kb genomic DNA in Casper4 T331A was a gift from Terry Orr-Weaver (Addgene plasmid # 112988 ; http://n2t.net/addgene:112988 ; RRID:Addgene_112988)
