[The description below was written by a language model from this plasmid's Addgene catalogue record and pLannotate feature annotations shown in this document.]
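Description:
mei-S332-GFP 5.6kb genomic DNA in Casper4 T331A is a P element transformation vector built on pCaSpeR4 for germline insertion of a tagged, mutant mei-S332 transgene into the Drosophila melanogaster genome. In bacteria the roughly 14.2 kb plasmid is maintained through a high-copy ColE1/pUC-type origin and selected with ampicillin via the β-lactamase gene and its own promoter. The transposable unit is delimited by the P element 5' and 3' ends. These ends are recognised by P transposase, which this plasmid does not appear to encode, so it would have to be supplied separately. Between the ends lies the mini-white gene, a shortened version of white that restores eye pigmentation in a white mutant background and so marks transformant flies.

The payload is a 5.6 kb genomic fragment of mei-S332 cloned at KpnI sites. This gene encodes the Drosophila Shugoshin, which protects centromeric cohesin from premature removal and is needed for sister-chromatid cohesion in male and female meiosis. The annotation shows an Aequorea-derived GFP-family coding sequence immediately upstream of two mei-S332 coding segments separated by a short gap, probably an intron, which agrees with the recorded N-terminal GFP tag. No heterologous promoter is annotated, so expression presumably depends on regulatory sequences within the genomic fragment, although the record does not say so explicitly. Weak Golga2-like matches on the opposite strand downstream most likely reflect a neighbouring fly gene carried in the fragment.

The insert carries a T331A substitution, replacing a threonine with a non-phosphorylatable alanine. The associated study concerns regulation of MEI-S332 centromere localisation and meiotic cohesion, so the construct serves to visualise and test this mutant protein in transgenic flies.
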