Features (pLannotate 1.2.2; 15 found; start..end, strand, type, name):
      1..589     +  rep_origin     ori: high-copy-number ColE1/pMB1/pBR322/pUC origin of replication
    595..823     +  CDS            mini-white (fragment): Drosophila white gene eye color pigment; white; This is a modified version of the white gene lacking part of the first intron.
    824..1409    +  misc_feature   P element 5' end: No description available
   1420..5539    -  gene           mini-white: white; This modified version of the white gene lacks part of the first intron.
   6829..7545    +  CDS            sg12: sg12 is a basic (constitutively fluorescent) long stokes shift fluorescent protein published in 1997, derived from Aequorea victoria.
   7549..8025    +  CDS            mei-S332 (fragment): SGO1_DROME - Experimental evidence at protein level: Swiss-Prot protein existence level 1. Plays a central role in chromosome cohesion during meiosis and mitosis by preventing premature dissociation of cohesin complex from centromeres after prophase, when most of cohesin complex dissociates from chromosomes arms. May act by protecting or Rad21 from cleavage by Sse/separase. Required during meiosis in both males and females. From Drosophila melanogaster (Fruit fly).
   8078..8806    +  CDS            mei-S332 (fragment): SGO1_DROME - Experimental evidence at protein level: Swiss-Prot protein existence level 1. Plays a central role in chromosome cohesion during meiosis and mitosis by preventing premature dissociation of cohesin complex from centromeres after prophase, when most of cohesin complex dissociates from chromosomes arms. May act by protecting or Rad21 from cleavage by Sse/separase. Required during meiosis in both males and females. From Drosophila melanogaster (Fruit fly).
   9602..9784    -  CDS            Golga2 (fragment): GOGA2_MOUSE - Experimental evidence at protein level: Swiss-Prot protein existence level 1. Peripheral membrane component of the cis-Golgi stack that acts as a membrane skeleton that maintains the structure of the Golgi apparatus, and as a vesicle thether that facilitates vesicle fusion to the Golgi membrane (PubMed:28028212). Required for normal protein transport from the endoplasmic reticulum to the Golgi apparatus and the cell membrane (PubMed:28028212). Together with p115/USO1 and STX5, involved in vesicle tethering and fusion at the cis-Golgi membrane to maintain the stacked and inter-con
  10183..10665   -  CDS            Golga2 (fragment): GOGA2_RAT - Experimental evidence at protein level: Swiss-Prot protein existence level 1. Peripheral membrane component of the cis-Golgi stack that acts as a membrane skeleton that maintains the structure of the Golgi apparatus, and as a vesicle thether that facilitates vesicle fusion to the Golgi membrane (PubMed:9150144, PubMed:20197635). Required for normal protein transport from the endoplasmic reticulum to the Golgi apparatus and the cell membrane (By similarity). Together with p115/USO1 and STX5, involved in vesicle tethering and fusion at the cis-Golgi membrane to maintain the stacked a
  11985..12217   +  misc_feature   P element 3' end: P element 3' end
  12217..12720   +  gene           mini-white (fragment): white; This modified version of the white gene lacks part of the first intron.
  12719..12788   -  misc_feature   bom (fragment): basis of mobility region from pBR322
  12890..12925   -  CDS            rop (fragment): Rop protein, which maintains plasmids at low copy number; rop
  13020..13124   +  promoter       AmpR promoter: bla
  13125..13985   +  CDS            AmpR: β-lactamase; bla; confers resistance to ampicillin, carbenicillin, and related antibiotics
>Addgene plasmid #112988 | mei-S332-GFP 5.6kb genomic DNA in Casper4 T331A | addgene full sequence | sequence record 217715 | Addgene NGS Result
TTGAGATCCTTTTTTTCTGCGCGTAATCTGCTGCTTGCAAACAAAAAAACCACCGCTACCAGCGGTGGTT
TGTTTGCCGGATCAAGAGCTACCAACTCTTTTTCCGAAGGTAACTGGCTTCAGCAGAGCGCAGATACCAA
ATACTGTTCTTCTAGTGTAGCCGTAGTTAGGCCACCACTTCAAGAACTCTGTAGCACCGCCTACATACCT
CGCTCTGCTAATCCTGTTACCAGTGGCTGCTGCCAGTGGCGATAAGTCGTGTCTTACCGGGTTGGACTCA
AGACGATAGTTACCGGATAAGGCGCAGCGGTCGGGCTGAACGGGGGGTTCGTGCACACAGCCCAGCTTGG
AGCGAACGACCTACACCGAACTGAGATACCTACAGCGTGAGCTATGAGAAAGCGCCACGCTTCCCGAAGG
GAGAAAGGCGGACAGGTATCCGGTAAGCGGCAGGGTCGGAACAGGAGAGCGCACGAGGGAGCTTCCAGGG
GGAAACGCCTGGTATCTTTATAGTCCTGTCGGGTTTCGCCACCTCTGACTTGAGCGTCGATTTTTGTGAT
GCTCGTCAGGGGGGCGGAGCCTATGGAAAAACGCCTTCTTCTTGAACTCGGGCTCGGTGCCAGTATACCT
CAAATGGTTGTCGTACCTCTCATGGTTCCGTTACGCCAACGAGGGTCTGCTGATTAACCAATGGGCGGAC
GTGGAGCCGGGCGAAATTAGCTGCACATCGTCGAACACCACGTGCCCCAGTTCGGGCAAGGTCATCCTGG
AGACGCTTAACTTCTCCGCCGCCGATCTGCCGCTGGACTACGTGGGTCTGGCCCATGATGAAATAACATA
AGGTGGTCCCGTCGATAGCCGAAGCTTACCGAAGTATACACTTAAATTCAGTGCACGTTTGCTTGTTGAG
AGGAAAGGTTGTGTGCGGACGAATTTTTTTTTGAAAACATTAACCCTTACGTGGAATAAAAAAAAATGAA
ATATTGCAAATTTTGCTGCAAAGCTGTGACTGGAGTAAAATTAATTCACGTGCCGAAGTGTGCTATTAAG
AGAAAATTGTGGGAGCAGAGCCTTGGGTGCAGCCTTGGTGAAAACTCCCAAATTTGTGATACCCACTTTA
ATGATTCGCAGTGGAAGGCTGCACCTGCAAAAGGTCAGACATTTAAAAGGAGGCGACTCAACGCAGATGC
CGTACCTAGTAAAGTGATAGAGCCTGAACCAGAAAAGATAAAAGAAGGCTATACCAGTGGGAGTACACAA
ACAGAGTAAGTTTGAATAGTAAAAAAAATCATTTATGTAAACAATAACGTGACTGTGCGTTAGGTCCTGT
TCATTGTTTAATGAAAATAAGAGCTTGAGGGAAAAAATTCGTACTTTGGAGTACGAAATGCGTCGTTTAG
AGCAGCAGCCGAATTAATTCTAGTTCCAGTGAAATCCAAGCATTTTCTAAATTAAATGTATTCTTATTAT
TATAGTTGTTATTTTTGATATATATAAACAACACTATTATGCCCACCATTTTTTTGAGATGCATCTACAC
AAGGAACAAACACTGGATGTCACTTTCAGTTCAAATTGTAACGCTAATCACTCCGAACAGGTCACAAAAA
ATTACCTTAAAAAGTCATAATATTAAATTAGAATAAATATAGCTGTGAGGGAAATATATACAAATATATT
GGAGCAAATAAATTGTACATACAAATATTTATTACTAATTTCTATTGAGACGAAATGAACCACTCGGAAC
CATTTGAGCGAACCGAATCGCGCGGAACTAACGACAGTCGCTCCAAGGTCGTCGAACAAAAGGTGAATGT
GTTGCGGAGAGCGGGTGGGAGACAGCGAAAGAGCAACTACGAAACGTGGTGTGGTGGAGGTGAATTATGA
AGAGGGCGCGCGATTTGAAAAGTATGTATATAAAAAATATATCCCGGTGTTTTATGTAGCGATAAACGAG
TTTTTGATGTAAGGTATGCAGGTGTGTAAGTCTTTTGGTTAGAAGACAAATCCAAAGTCTACTTGTGGGG
ATGTTCGAAGGGGAAATACTTGTATTCTATAGGTCATATCTTGTTTTTATTGGCACAAATATAATTACAT
TAGCTTTTTGAGGGGGCAATAAACAGTAAACACGATGGTAATAATGGTAAAAAAAAAAAACAAGCAGTTA
TTTCGGATATATGTCGGCTACTCCTTGCGTCGGGCCCGAAGTCTTAGAGCCAGATATGCGAGCACCCGGA
AGCTCACGATGAGAATGGCCAGACCCACGTAGTCCAGCGGCAGATCGGCGGCGGAGAAGTTAAGCGTCTC
CAGGATGACCTTGCCCGAACTGGGGCACGTGGTGTTCGACGATGTGCAGCTAATTTCGCCCGGCTCCACG
TCCGCCCATTGGTTAATCAGCAGACCCTCGTTGGCGTAACGGAACCATGAGAGGTACGACAACCATTTGA
GGTATACTGGCACCGAGCCCGAGTTCAAGAAGAAGCCGCCAAAGAGCAGGAATGGTATGATAACCGGCGG
ACCCACAGACAGCGCCATCGAGGTCGAGGAGCTGGCGCAGGATATTAGATATCCGAAGGACGTTGACACA
TTGGCCACCAGAGTGACCAGCGCCAGGCAGTTGAAGAAGTGCAGCACTCCGGCCCGCAGTCCGATCATCG
GATAGGCAATCGCCGTGAAGACCAGTGGCACTGTGAGAAAAAGCGGCAATTCGGCAATCGTTTTGCCCAG
AAAGTATGTGTCACAGCGATAAAGTCGACTTCGGGCCTCCCTCATAAAAACTGGCAGCTCTGAGGTGAAC
ACCTAAATCGAATCGATTCATTAGAAAGTTAGTAAATTATTGAAATGCAAATGTATTCTAAACATGACTT
ACATTTATCGTGGCAAAGACGTTTTGAAAGGTCATGTTGGTCAGGAAGAGGAAGATGGCTCCGTTGATAT
TCATCACACCCACTTGCGTGAGTTGTTGGCCCAAAAAGATGAGGCCAATCAAGATGGCAACCATCTGCAA
ATTAAAATGTTACTCGCATCTCATTAATATTCGCGAGTTAAATGAAATTTATTTATCTTCTGCAAAACTA
TAAACTATACATCTCATTGAAAAAAACTAAGAAGGGTGTGGAATCAGGCAATTCTATCTAAAATCTAGCG
AATTTGTTTCCAAGAATTGTAAGCGTTATATCATTTGTTTCCACTGGAACCACTCACCGTTGTCTGAATA
AGTCGCACTTTTACGAGGAGTGGTTCCTTGAGCACCGACAGCCAGGATCGCCACAGGACCGCCCGGAACT
GCATGAACCAGGTGGCCTTGTAGGTGTACCCATTCTCCGGCTGCTCCAGTGGCTTCTCCAGATTTTTGGT
GGCCAACAACTGCTCCATATCCCGGGCTACTTTGCTAATGGCAAAATTGTCGCATATCTTGGCGATCCGA
TCACGGGACTCGATCTCCCGTCCGGGCACAACGGCCAACACCTGTACGTAAAAGTCCGCCGGATTGTAGT
TGGTAGGACACTGGGCACCCACGCTGGATAGGAGTTGAGATGTTATGTAATACTAGATACCCTTAATAAA
CACATCGAACTCACTAGGAAAAGAAGTCGACGGCTTCGCTGGGAGTGCCCAAGAAAGCTACCCTGCCCTC
GGCCATCAGAAGGATCTTGTCAAAGAGCTCAAACAGCTCGGAAGACGGCTGATGAATGGTCAGGATGACG
GTCTTGCCCTTCTGCGACAGCTTCTTCAGCACCTGGACGACGCTGTGGGCGGTAAAGGAGTCCAGTCCGG
AGGTGGGCTCATCGCAGATCAGAAGCGGCGGATCGGTTAGAGCCTCGGAGGCGAATGCCAGACGCTTCCT
TTCTCCGCCGGACAGACCTTTCACCCTGCCGGGCACACCGATGATCGTGTGCTGACATTTGCTGAGCGAA
AGCTCCTGGATCACCTGATCCACGCGGGCCACTCGCTGCCGATAGGTCAGATGTCGTGGCATCCGCACCA
TGGCTTGGAAAATCAGGTGTTCCCTGGCCGTTAGGGAGCCGATAAAGAGGTCATCCTGCTGGACATAGGC
GCACCTGGCCTGCATCTCCTTGGCGTCCACAGGTTGGCCATTGAGCAGTCGCATCCCGGATGGCGATACT
TGGATGCCCTGCGGCGATCGAAAGGCAAGGGCATTCAGCAGGGTCGTCTTTCCGGCACCGGAACTGCCCA
TCACGGCCAAAAGTTCGCCCGGATAGGCCACGCCGCAAACTGAGTTTCAAATTGGTAATTGGACCCTTTA
TTAAGATTTCACACAGATCAGCCGACTGCGAATAGAAACTCACCGTTCTTGAGCAAATGTTTCCTGGGCG
CCGGTATGTGTCGCTCGTTGCAGAATAGTCCGCGTGTCCGGTTGACCAGCTGCCGCCATCCGGAGCCCGG
CTGATTGACCGCCCCAAAGATGTCCATATTGTGCCAGGCATAGGTGAGGTTCTCGGCTAGTTGGCCGCTC
CCTGAACCGGAGTCCTCCGGCGGACTGGGTGGCCGGAGCGTGCCGTAGTTTTTGGCCTGCCCGAAGCCCT
GGTTAATGCAGCTCTGCGAAGCCGCTCCGCTGTCACCCTGCAATGATAGGGGATCTCAAATATCAACTAC
AAGCGTTATGCTCATCTAACCCCGAACAAAAAGTACCCCGAAGTATCCTACGAAGTAGGTTTATACTTTT
ATTTATTTTTTGTGCATCTAGGATCAGCTTAAAATATCTGGTTGTTATATTTTTTGTAAAAAAGAATATA
GTCGAAAATGAATGCCTTTAGATGTCTTGATCATGATATGATCTCAAAAATTGTCTTATATAGCGAGAAC
AGCTACCAGAATAATCTGTTTCGTGTCACTATTTGTTTGTGCAATTGCGGTTTGGGATTTTTGTGGGTCG
CAGTTCTCACGCCGCAGACAATTTGATGTTGCAATCGCAGTTCCTATAGATCAAGTGAACTTAAGATGTA
TGCACATGTACTACTCACATTGTTCAGATGCTCGGCAGATGGGTGTTTGCTGCCTCCGCGAATTAATAGC
TCCTGATCCTCTTGGCCCATTGCCGGGATTTTTCACACTTTCCCCTGCTTACCCACCCAAAACCAATCAC
CACCCCAATCACTCAAAAAACAAACAAAAATAAGAAGCGAGAGGAGTTTTGGCACAGCACTTTGTGTTTA
ATTGATGGCGTAAACCGCTTGGAGCTTCGTCACGAAACCGCTGACAAAATGCAACTGAAGGCGGACATTG
ACGCTACGTAACGCTACAAACGGTGGCGAAAGAGATAGCGGACGCAGCGGCGAAAGAGACGGCGATATTT
CTGTGGACAGAGAAGGAGGCAAACAGCGCTGACTTTGAGTGGAATGTCATTTTGAGTGAGAGGTAATCGA
AAGAACCTGGTACATCAAATACCCTTGGATCGAAGTAAATTTAAAACTGATCAGATAAGTTCAATGATAT
CCAGTGCAGTAAAAAAAAAAAATGTTTTTTTTATCTACTTTCCGCAAAAATGGGTTTTATTAACTTACAT
ACATACTAGAATTCGGTACCGAAGAGGTTCCTGAACTTGCCATAAATTACCAAATTTCTGGGCACCGTGC
GAAATAGAATTGATAAGGTCGCTCGATAAGTCCGTACCACTTCGGATTCTGAGTGCTGAGTGATGCACTC
AATCGACTAAATGGGTACAAAGCCAAACGAGTTGGATTTACAAACAGACTCACCTTGAAGCGGGTTTCGG
TTTTCGACTGCGGTCGTAGCTTCTGTGAATGAAATTCTCGGTTCTCTGGGCTGCTGGCTGTCTTCGGTGT
TTCAGCAGGTGATTGTCGTGATTCTCTGGCGGAGATGAAACAGCATAGCAAGCGGTTCCCTAATGTATTT
TTCCGAAACTATGGTGTATAATCCGTATCCGTGTTCCTAAGTTAAGTTAATCCGCGCGCTAGATCCGTCT
ATCGTTTTTCGAGTGCACAGGTGTTGCATGTGATGTGTATCGTGTCCTGTGAGTGCGGGGGGAAAGTCCC
TCCCACTGTTGGTAAGAATTGTAGAAATGTGTAAAAGCCTGGCTAAATGCCTAAAAGACGTACAACGACG
ATACAAATCCGACTGATTTTCATTTTTACACAAACACACGCACACTGCGACAGCACACTCTCACTCACGT
ACACGCACGCACACACTGCCAGGTGGGCTGACTTCTGATTCAGTGCGATTTTCGCGTTCTGCAAGGTGTA
TCTACAACCTCCCGAAACGCGTATTCACTTCGATTTCCGGGTTCTAGCGCTGCAGCATTGTTTATCTACC
ACGGATATCCAGATTTTCTTCGCAATCGGTCGAGAAAACAATAAATTTATTGTGCAGCTTAGAGGTGTAA
GAGAAACATAGACGTATCGATGTCTCTCGATGGTTTGTGCCTATCGAAATCGGTGTCCCGCAATATACAC
AGCTTCCACTAAGCGAAATTTTAGCATTTTGGCATACGTGTAGAATTTAAATGGAAAATTACCCTTGGTA
ACGCATGTACGATCAAATTCGCACCAACTCAACGGTTCCTAATTCTTGTCGTGCAAATGAGACAAACAAA
TTTATAATTATTAAAATAAAATATATTCACATCGGATTGTATTGTTTCTTATATATATGGCCCAAAATTA
AAGAATTTCATTTTAATTAAGAGCATGGTCGGCGTTGCCATACTTTCAAAAAGTTTTCCTTAAGCTGGGG
TATATTCCAATAGCACAACAACGGTCACTCTATTTCAAAATTCAAAACAAGCTATTGGCGTCGTCTGTCT
GGATTTTGTGTATGGAATAAGTAGATCAGAAGAAGCAAATGGGATCCAAAGGAGAAGAACTTTTCACTGG
AGTTGTCCCAATTCTTGTTGAATTAGATGGTGATGTTAATGGGCACAAATTTTCTGTCAGTGGAGAGGGT
GAAGGTGATGCAACATACGGAAAACTTACCCTTAAATTTATTTGCACTACTGGAAAACTACCTGTTCCAT
GGCCAACACTTGTCACTACTTTCTCTTATGGTGTTCAATGCTTTTCAAGATACCCAGATCATATGAAACG
GCATGACTTTTTCAAGAGTGCCATGCCCGAAGGTTATGTACAGGAAAGAACTATATTTTTCAAAGATGAC
GGGAACTACAAGACACGTGCTGAAGTCAAGTTTGAAGGTGATACCCTTGTTAATAGAATCGAGTTAAAAG
GTATTGATTTTAAAGAAGATGGAAACATTCTTGGACACAAATTGGAATACAACTATAACTCACACAATGT
ATACATCATGGCAGACAAACAAAAGAATGGAATCAAAGTTAACTTCAAAATTAGACACAACATTGAAGAT
GGAAGCGTTCAACTAGCAGACCATTATCAACAAAATACTCCAATTGGCGATGGCCCTGTCCTTTTACCAG
ACAACCATTACCTGTCCACACAATCTGCCCTTTCGAAAGATCCCAACGAAAAGAGAGACCACATGGTCCT
TCTTGAGTTTGTAACAGCTGCTGGGATTACACATGGCATGGATGAACTATACAAAAGATCCAAAGTGGAG
CAGCAGTACAAGCTGCTGAATGCGGAGCTAATGGACCAAGTGCAGAAGCAGCGCTTGGAGATCGGCGAGT
ACAGGAAGCGGGTGATATCTTTGGAGCGAGAGATCATGGACATTCGGGAGGAGCACGTCCTGCAAAACCA
TCGCCAGCGCATGGAGAACATCAGTATCGTACGCAGCCTGATGCTGAGCCTGAACGTGGACTCCGATTCC
CTGGCAGTGCGTCAGGAGCCCGCTCCCGCAGCTCAGATAAACAGACCAAGCGGCCCGCGTCGCAGCTCCA
GGGAAATCTGCAAGGACATGCGACGGACGTGTGCGTTGGCCCGCACCACCAGACCAATCTCGCCAAGAAG
ATCTTCCTCAGTGACCAGTACTGTATCGTCCACTAGTCGCCGCTCCAGCGCAGAAGTGCAGTCCGAGGTG
GTGACCACTAGGATACCAGAGGATAGAAGAGCCAACAAGGTAACTTATACTTAAATTTGATTATGCTTTT
CTTAACGATTCATTATCGGCTTGAGTACAGCCTACACCACCGCCACGAAGACCAGCGGAATTAGTGTTTG
ATGAGGACGACTCGGACGATGATTTCGACGAAGCAGTAAGCCCCGTGGAGGAGACACAGACTGAGCAAAA
TGAAGAGAACAATCGTCTGTTTAGCATTATAGAGGAAAATGGCAGTGAAGGGGAGTCCACAGACTCGTCA
TCATCATGCGAGGCCATCTATTGCGACACAACGTTTGAAAGTAGTCCGCCAAACGCCCAAGTCACCGTCA
CGCCCAGTGGACGGGCTCTGCGGGAAGTGGACACCAATATCCCTGTAGCAGTGTCCCTCAGTCGGGGAAA
AGAGACTGGGAAGGGATCATGGTTGGCTATTTCCGTAGCTGTGGAAGATTCTCCACAGGAGCCAAGCATA
CAGTGCCCACGACTGGCAGTCACCAGGCCTAGTCAATCGTCTGGAATATTTCCTGATGTCAACGGATTAA
CGCCGCGAAGAAGCCTGTTCAATGGGATAGGCAAAATGGCCGGAAGCACCAGCGCTCCGAAATCCTTTCT
CGTCGAGGAAATGCCATCTATAAGAACTAGAAGCCGAACTGCGGCTAATAAGAAATCAGAAAATACGGAT
ATGTCTAGTTCTTTCTGCAACAACAGCGCAAGGCCGAGTAGAAGCTGCAGGCCCACCAGTTTGGTGGAGC
CAAGTCTGAAGAACAAGTTGCGCAATGGCTCGAAAGGCAAGGCCAAGGCCAAAAAGTAGATAGACGAATT
TTTTAATAGGCTTTAATGTTGTTTCTGTAATTTCATTGGTTTTCAATACCACTTTTTACCATTTTTAATA
TGAATAATATTTTTAAATCGTCAGGCCCTGATAAGTTTAATTTATAGACTAAAAGCTGACATCGGATTAC
TTTTTGCCTGCAATAGAGGGCATATTCAGTTCATCCAGCGCTATCGGAAGGAAGACACTCCATCATCATC
ATCACCCAAAGATGCCAATAGGAATTTAAAAGTACGTCTAATTTTTACATGTTCATTTGTGAATAAAACA
ACGTTTCAATTAATTATTTGTTAATACGCTTTTAGGGGAACTCATTTTATAGATTCCTCTTAGATGCAAA
CTACGTTTATTCGCACAAAGTTGTTGGAAACATTTACAAAAGACTCTGAAGAACAAAGTACAATTACAAT
TACAATTAAATACAGTAGCAAAAGGGTAATGATTATACGTAGGTAGGCGATAATTGCACTTCTTTTAGAC
TACCTCGAACTTGCCCATACAACAGTTGAGATGGTCTCCTGCATGGTTGTGGCTTGGCTGCTCCGTGTTC
TCCTTGATCTCGCTGATAATGTCCTGTATCTTGTTGATGATCTGTTGCGAGTTTTCACCTTCGCCAGGAG
TGTGTTCGCTACCTGCGGCCGCTTCTGGTTGCTTTGCCTGGGCGGCATCTGCGGGTAGCTCCACGCCCAA
ACTGACCACCAGCTTGTTTAGTGCCTCAATCTTCTCGCGCAGCTGCTCTCGCTCCGCTTGCAAGAGACGC
ATTTGGGCGGCCTTCTCGTACTCACGCTGCTTTAGCATGCGCCTCTGCGTTTGATAGAGGGCAATGTACT
CGCCAATCGTTTCGGTTTCGCTCTGCAGCTGGAGCACCAGATGCTCCAGGCTGTGCTTCTCCTCCGTCAA
GTCGGCGACCTGGCTGATCAGTGTGGTGAAACGCGATTGCAAGCGTTCCACGGCCTCGGCGGTGGGCAGC
GTTTCAGCTGCTTGTCTGTGGGCGTGGTTCTGGCCGTGATCATGTGGATGATCATGCTGATGATCGTGTG
GATGGCTATGTGAATGATCATGTGTGTGATCGTGCGGATGATCATGTGGATGACCATGATCACCAGCATT
ATGATGGTTATGTTCATGGGAATGATCGTGGTCATTATCATGACAATGACCGTCGGAATGCTGATGAGAG
TGATCGTGCGAATGATTATGCAAAAGACCAACTTCCTTCGCTTCCTCTGCTTCGTTTTCCGGTGCATCTG
CTCCATTCTCTTTTTCGGTTTCCTCACCGGCGTGATAAGCTTTTGCCTGAAAGAAATGATAATGGGATAT
AAAGTCAGTTAAATTTTAATCCCAGTCCAACCCACCTCATAATGCCTGAGACGGTCCAGCTGCTGTTGCA
ACATTAACTGCTGACGTTGTAGTTCCACGTTCTCGTGCGATAGTCTAATCATTTCCTCATCCTTGAACTT
AAAGCGCTCCTCATTTGCTTGAAGCTTTTGCTCCATGCTGTTGTAGTTCTGGCGGATTTCTCGGTTGGCA
AACTCTTCTGAATCCAAGCGGATGACCAGCTCGGCTTTGTCGTTTGTCAACTGAACAAATCGCTGCTGCA
GTTCGTCCAACTGGTTTTTCATCTCTACATTCTGGGTTAGGGCACGCGATGCGGCCACTTTGTCTGACTC
CATGGTGGCCAACAGCTTGGACTGATCGGGCTGCTCAGCTTGCAAGCGTTCGAGTTGCTTTTCCAACTCG
TCTAAAGCCGAGTTCTTTAACTGCAGCTGATCGTCCTGCGACTTGATCTTCAGCTGGAATTCGTGGCGCT
CAAACTCGAAGTTTTCGATCTGCTCTTTCAAGACAGCCAGTTCATCTTTTAAGGCTTTCTGAAATTGAAC
TAGGAGATTAAACAGGTTTTCCATATTTTTTTGGCTTACTTACCTGCTCGCTGGTTTCTTCCTTGGATGG
CTGCACTTGACTGGCCTCTTTAAATTGGGCCTGCAGGCTGATGTTCTTTTGTATATCCCGCTCCAGGGCG
CCCACGTGCTCCACAAGCTGGCGTTCTCGCTCCCTCAGTGAGTTCAGTACCTCTGAGAGTTCTGTGTTTC
GTTCGTTGAGCTTGGCGATCTCGCCACTCTGATGCTGCACATAGTTTTGATACTGACCAGCTGCCTGCTC
CTTGTCCTGCGTTAGTTGACCCACCATCGCTTGGAGGTCGCGTATCTGTTGCTCGTACATGTATTGTGTT
TGCACCAGCGACTCCACTCGGTTGTCTGTGGTGACGCTAGACTCGTCTGAGAGCTGCCGCAGCTTCAGCT
GCGCCATCTCGAGTTCGTTCGATTTTTGGGAAAGCTGTTGCTGCAGTTCCTCTTGATGCTGGTTGCTCTG
CTTTAGCTGGGCCTCTAGTTCGTTGAGATGCGACTGTTGGTCCTTGATTTGTGCCTGCGATTGTAGCAGT
TGTGCCTGGAGTTGCGCGTACTGCTGTCGCTGCTGCTCACCGGTCGACTGTTGATCCTGGCAGTGCTGTT
GTAGCTGCTCCAGACGCAATTGATTCTGATCCTTGAGGATGCGAAGCTCCTCCAGCTCTAGCTCACGCTC
CCGGCAAGCCAGGCGAACCTTGGTCAGCTCCGCATTGAGCTGGGCCTTTTCAGCGATGATCACCTGGATG
GCCTGCAAGCTAGAGGCATCTGCCAGTCCACCATTGTGTTCCGACTCGTTTTGGGCAAAATAAGAAGCGG
CTGTGGGCAGGGCAGACTGCTCCGGCGGCTGCGTCCCACCTGCTCCTCCACCGTTCACATTTATCTCGCT
GTCTGACCGTTCCGACAGATTGCTGGATATGCTCACAGTGGACGAGTGCGATTGCGTGGTGGCAGCCACC
GGCTCCTCTGCTCCCGGCTGCCCATTGTTGTTGCTGGCGCGCTGCTGGTACTCCTTCAGCTGTGTCCACA
GAAGCGTGTTAAACAAAATCAATATTAGTCGGCCAATATGTGTCCACGTCACAAGAGCAAAACAATTGTG
TGTGGCACTGGTTGTCGCACCTTTTTCCTTGCCGCGGCCAACTTCTGCGCCTTGGCATCCTGCGTGTCAT
CGGGCATGTCCTTCGGGGTCAGCAGCGGTACCCGCCCGGGGATCAGATCCGCGGCCGCCTCGAGGTCGAC
CTGCAGCCAAGCTTTGCGTACTCGCAAATTATTAAAAATAAAACTTTAAAAATAATTTCGTCTAATTAAT
ATTATGAGTTAATTCAAACCCCACGGACATGCTAAGGGTTAATCAACAATCATATCGCTGTCTCACTCAG
ACTCAATACGACACTCAGAATACTATTCCTTTCACTCGCACTTATTGCAAGCATACGTTAAGTGGATGTC
TCTTGCCGACGGGACCACCTTATGTTATTTCATCATGGTCTGGCCATTCTCATCGTGAGCTTCCGGGTGC
TCGCATATCTGGCTCTAAGACTTCGGGCCCGACGCAAGGAGTAGCCGACATATATCCGAAATAACTGCTT
GTTTTTTTTTTTTACCATTATTACCATCGTGTTTACTGTTTATTGCCCCCTCAAAAAGCTAATGTAATTA
TATTTGTGCCAATAAAAACAAGATATGACCTATAGAATACAAGTATTTCCCCTTCGAACATCCCCACAAG
TAGACTTTGGATTTGTCTTCTAACCAAAAGACTTACACACCTGCATACCTTACATCAAAAACTCGTTTAT
CGCTACATAAAACACCGGGATATATTTTTTATATACATACTTTTCAAATCGCGCGCCCTCTTCATAATTC
ACCTCCACCACACCACGTTTCGTAGTTGCTCTTTCGCTGTCTCCCACCCGCTCTCCGCAACACATTCACC
TTTTGTTCGACGACCTTGGAGCGACTGTCGTTAGTTCCGCGCGATTCGGTGCGGTATTTCACACCGCATA
TGGTGCACTCTCAGTACAATCTGCTCTGATGCCGCATAGTTAAGCCAGCCCCGACACCCGCCAACACCCG
CTGACGCGCCCTGACGGGCTTGTCTGCTCCCGGCATCCGCTTACAGACAAGCTGTGACCGTCTCCGGGAG
CTGCATGTGTCAGAGGTTTTCACCGTCATCACCGAAACGCGCGAGACGAAAGGGCCTCGTGATACGCCTA
TTTTTATAGGTTAATGTCATGATAATAATGGTTTCTTAGACGTCAGGTGGCACTTTTCGGGGAAATGTGC
GCGGAACCCCTATTTGTTTATTTTTCTAAATACATTCAAATATGTATCCGCTCATGAGACAATAACCCTG
ATAAATGCTTCAATAATATTGAAAAAGGAAGAGTATGAGTATTCAACATTTCCGTGTCGCCCTTATTCCC
TTTTTTGCGGCATTTTGCCTTCCTGTTTTTGCTCACCCAGAAACGCTGGTGAAAGTAAAAGATGCTGAAG
ATCAGTTGGGTGCACGAGTGGGTTACATCGAACTGGATCTCAACAGCGGTAAGATCCTTGAGAGTTTTCG
CCCCGAAGAACGTTTTCCAATGATGAGCACTTTTAAAGTTCTGCTATGTGGCGCGGTATTATCCCGTATT
GACGCCGGGCAAGAGCAACTCGGTCGCCGCATACACTATTCTCAGAATGACTTGGTTGAGTACTCACCAG
TCACAGAAAAGCATCTTACGGATGGCATGACAGTAAGAGAATTATGCAGTGCTGCCATAACCATGAGTGA
TAACACTGCGGCCAACTTACTTCTGACAACGATCGGAGGACCGAAGGAGCTAACCGCTTTTTTGCACAAC
ATGGGGGATCATGTAACTCGCCTTGATCGTTGGGAACCGGAGCTGAATGAAGCCATACCAAACGACGAGC
GTGACACCACGATGCCTGTAGCAATGGCAACAACGTTGCGCAAACTATTAACTGGCGAACTACTTACTCT
AGCTTCCCGGCAACAATTAATAGACTGGATGGAGGCGGATAAAGTTGCAGGACCACTTCTGCGCTCGGCC
CTTCCGGCTGGCTGGTTTATTGCTGATAAATCTGGAGCCGGTGAGCGTGGGTCTCGCGGTATCATTGCAG
CACTGGGGCCAGATGGTAAGCCCTCCCGTATCGTAGTTATCTACACGACGGGGAGTCAGGCAACTATGGA
TGAACGAAATAGACAGATCGCTGAGATAGGTGCCTCACTGATTAAGCATTGGTAACTGTCAGACCAAGTT
TACTCATATATACTTTAGATTGATTTAAAACTTCATTTTTAATTTAAAAGGATCTAGGTGAAGATCCTTT
TTGATAATCTCATGACCAAAATCCCTTAACGTGAGTTTTCGTTCCACTGAGCGTCAGACCCCGTAGAAAA
GATCAAAGGATCTTC
